>Addgene plasmid #65442 | FUW-ubiquitin-EphB2-SV40-GFP (B2G) | addgene full sequence | sequence record 254299 | Addgene NGS Result
GACATTGATTATTGACTAGTTATTAATAGTAATCAATTACGGGGTCATTAGTTCATAGCCCATATATGGA
GTTCCGCGTTACATAACTTACGGTAAATGGCCCGCCTGGCTGACCGCCCAACGACCCCCGCCCATTGACG
TCAATAATGACGTATGTTCCCATAGTAACGCCAATAGGGACTTTCCATTGACGTCAATGGGTGGAGTATT
TACGGTAAACTGCCCACTTGGCAGTACATCAAGTGTATCATATGCCAAGTACGCCCCCTATTGACGTCAA
TGACGGTAAATGGCCCGCCTGGCATTATGCCCAGTACATGACCTTATGGGACTTTCCTACTTGGCAGTAC
ATCTACGTATTAGTCATCGCTATTACCATGGTGATGCGGTTTTGGCAGTACATCAATGGGCGTGGATAGC
GGTTTGACTCACGGGGATTTCCAAGTCTCCACCCCATTGACGTCAATGGGAGTTTGTTTTGGCACCAAAA
TCAACGGGACTTTCCAAAATGTCGTAACAACTCCGCCCCATTGACGCAAATGGGCGGTAGGCGTGTACGG
TGGGAGGTCTATATAAGCAGCGCGTTTTGCCTGTACTGGGTCTCTCTGGTTAGACCAGATCTGAGCCTGG
GAGCTCTCTGGCTAACTAGGGAACCCACTGCTTAAGCCTCAATAAAGCTTGCCTTGAGTGCTTCAAGTAG
TGTGTGCCCGTCTGTTGTGTGACTCTGGTAACTAGAGATCCCTCAGACCCTTTTAGTCAGTGTGGAAAAT
CTCTAGCAGTGGCGCCCGAACAGGGACTTGAAAGCGAAAGGGAAACCAGAGGAGCTCTCTCGACGCAGGA
CTCGGCTTGCTGAAGCGCGCACGGCAAGAGGCGAGGGGCGGCGACTGGTGAGTACGCCAAAAATTTTGAC
TAGCGGAGGCTAGAAGGAGAGAGATGGGTGCGAGAGCGTCAGTATTAAGCGGGGGAGAATTAGATCGCGA
TGGGAAAAAATTCGGTTAAGGCCAGGGGGAAAGAAAAAATATAAATTAAAACATATAGTATGGGCAAGCA
GGGAGCTAGAACGATTCGCAGTTAATCCTGGCCTGTTAGAAACATCAGAAGGCTGTAGACAAATACTGGG
ACAGCTACAACCATCCCTTCAGACAGGATCAGAAGAACTTAGATCATTATATAATACAGTAGCAACCCTC
TATTGTGTGCATCAAAGGATAGAGATAAAAGACACCAAGGAAGCTTTAGACAAGATAGAGGAAGAGCAAA
ACAAAAGTAAGACCACCGCACAGCAAGCGGCCGCTGATCTTCAGACCTGGAGGAGGAGATATGAGGGACA
ATTGGAGAAGTGAATTATATAAATATAAAGTAGTAAAAATTGAACCATTAGGAGTAGCACCCACCAAGGC
AAAGAGAAGAGTGGTGCAGAGAGAAAAAAGAGCAGTGGGAATAGGAGCTTTGTTCCTTGGGTTCTTGGGA
GCAGCAGGAAGCACTATGGGCGCAGCGTCAATGACGCTGACGGTACAGGCCAGACAATTATTGTCTGGTA
TAGTGCAGCAGCAGAACAATTTGCTGAGGGCTATTGAGGCGCAACAGCATCTGTTGCAACTCACAGTCTG
GGGCATCAAGCAGCTCCAGGCAAGAATCCTGGCTGTGGAAAGATACCTAAAGGATCAACAGCTCCTGGGG
ATTTGGGGTTGCTCTGGAAAACTCATTTGCACCACTGCTGTGCCTTGGAATGCTAGTTGGAGTAATAAAT
CTCTGGAACAGATTTGGAATCACACGACCTGGATGGAGTGGGACAGAGAAATTAACAATTACACAAGCTT
AATACACTCCTTAATTGAAGAATCGCAAAACCAGCAAGAAAAGAATGAACAAGAATTATTGGAATTAGAT
AAATGGGCAAGTTTGTGGAATTGGTTTAACATAACAAATTGGCTGTGGTATATAAAATTATTCATAATGA
TAGTAGGAGGCTTGGTAGGTTTAAGAATAGTTTTTGCTGTACTTTCTATAGTGAATAGAGTTAGGCAGGG
ATATTCACCATTATCGTTTCAGACCCACCTCCCAACCCCGAGGGGACCCGACAGGCCCGAAGGAATAGAA
GAAGAAGGTGGAGAGAGAGACAGAGACAGATCCATTCGATTAGTGAACGGATCGGCACTGCGTGCGCCAA
TTCTGCAGACAAATGGCAGTATTCATCCACAATTTTAAAAGAAAAGGGGGGATTGGGGGGTACAGTGCAG
GGGAAAGAATAGTAGACATAATAGCAACAGACATACAAACTAAAGAATTACAAAAACAAATTACAAAAAT
TCAAAATTTTCGGGTTTATTACAGGGACAGCAGAGATCCAGTTTGGTTAATTAAGGCCGGCCTGCAGCGG
CCTCCGCGCCGGGTTTTGGCGCCTCCCGCGGGCGCCCCCCTCCTCACGGCGAGCGCTGCCACGTCAGACG
AAGGGCGCAGCGAGCGTCCTGATCCTTCCGCCCGGACGCTCAGGACAGCGGCCCGCTGCTCATAAGACTC
GGCCTTAGAACCCCAGTATCAGCAGAAGGACATTTTAGGACGGGACTTGGGTGACTCTAGGGCACTGGTT
TTCTTTCCAGAGAGCGGAACAGGCGAGGAAAAGTAGTCCCTTCTCGGCGATTCTGCGGAGGGATCTCCGT
GGGGCGGTGAACGCCGATGATTATATAAGGACGCGCCGGGTGTGGCACAGCTAGTTCCGTCGCAGCCGGG
ATTTGGGTCGCGGTTCTTGTTTGTGGATCGCTGTGATCGTCACTTGGTGAGTAGCGGGCTGCTGGGCTGG
CCGGGGCTTTCGTGGCCGCCGGGCCGCTCGGTGGGACGGAAGCGTGTGGAGAGACCGCCAAGGGCTGTAG
TCTGGGTCCGCGAGCAAGGTTGCCCTGAACTGGGGGTTGGGGGGAGCGCAGCAAAATGGCGGCTGTTCCC
GAGTCTTGAATGGAAGACGCTTGTGAGGCGGGCTGTGAGGTCGTTGAAACAAGGTGGGGGGCATGGTGGG
CGGCAAGAACCCAAGGTCTTGAGGCCTTCGCTAATGCGGGAAAGCTCTTATTCGGGTGAGATGGGCTGGG
GCACCATCTGGGGACCCTGACGTGAAGTTTGTCACTGACTGGAGAACTCGGTTTGTCGTCTGTTGCGGGG
GCGGCAGTTATGGCGGTGCCGTTGGGCAGTGCACCCGTACCTTTGGGAGCGCGCGCCCTCGTCGTGTCGT
GACGTCACCCGTTCTGTTGGCTTATAATGCAGGGTGGGGCCACCTGCCGGTAGGTGTGCGGTAGGCTTTT
CTCCGTCGCAGGACGCAGGGTTCGGGCCTAGGGTAGGCTCTCCTGAATCGACAGGCGCCGGACCTCTGGT
GAGGGGAGGGATAAGTGAGGCGTCAGTTTCTTTGGTCGGTTTTATGTACCTATCTTCTTAAGTAGCTGAA
GCTCCGGTTTTGAACTATGCGCTCGGGGTTGGCGAGTGTGTTTTGTGAAGTTTTTTAGGCACCTTTTGAA
ATGTAATCATTTGGGTCAATATGTAATTTTCAGTGTTAGACTAGTAAATTGTCCGCTAAATTCTGGCCGT
TTTTGGCTTTTTTGTTAGACAGGATCCACCATGGGAGCCCGGGTCCCCGTTCTGCCCGGGCTGGATGGCT
CATTCTGCTGGCTGCTGCTGCTGCCGCTGCTAGCCGCCGTGGAAGAAACCCTGATGGACTCTACGACAGC
AACGGCTGAGCTGGGCTGGATGGTACATCCCCCATCAGGGTGGGAAGAGGTGAGCGGCTACGACGAGAAC
ATGAACACTATCCGTACCTACCAGGTGTGCAATGTCTTTGAGTCAAGCCAGAACAACTGGCTGCGGACCA
AATTCATCCGGCGCCGTGGCGCCCACCGTATCCACGTGGAGATGAAGTTCTCGGTGCGTGACTGCAGCAG
CATTCCCAGCGTGCCGGGCTCCTGCAAGGAGACCTTCAACCTCTACTACTATGAGGCTGATTTTGACTTA
GCCACCAAAACCTTTCCCAACTGGATGGAGAATCCGTGGGTGAAGGTGGACACCATCGCGGCCGATGAGA
GCTTCTCTCAGGTGGACCTGGGTGGCCGCGTCATGAAAATCAACACTGAGGTGCGAAGCTTCGGTCCTGT
GTCCCGCAATGGTTTCTACCTGGCCTTCCAGGACTACGGCGGCTGTATGTCCCTCATTGCTGTGCGCGTC
TTCTACCGGAAGTGCCCCCGAATCATCCAGAATGGTGCCATCTTCCAGGAGACACTATCGGGGGCTGAGA
GCACTTCGCTGGTGGCAGCTCGGGGCAGCTGCATCGCCAATGCTGAAGAAGTGGACGTGCCCATCAAACT
CTACTGTAACGGGGACGGCGAATGGCTGGTGCCCATCGGTCGCTGCATGTGCAAGGCGGGCTTCGAGGCT
GTGGAGAACGGCACCGTCTGCCGAGGTTGTCCATCAGGAACCTTCAAGGCCAACCAAGGGGACGAAGCCT
GCACCCACTGTCCCATCAACAGCCGCACCACCTCTGAGGGTGCCACCAACTGTGTATGCCGCAACGGCTA
CTACAGGGCCGACCTGGACCCCTTAGACATGCCTTGCACAACCATCCCCTCTGCGCCCCAGGCTGTGATC
TCCAGCGTCAACGAGACATCCCTCATGCTAGAGTGGACCCCACCCCGAGACTCCGGGGGTCGCGAGGATC
TTGTTTACAACATCATCTGCAAGAGCTGTGGCTCCGGCCGGGGCGCATGCACGCGCTGCGGGGACAACGT
GCAGTACGCGCCCCGCCAGCTGGGCCTGACTGAGCCGCGCATCTACATCAGTGACCTGCTGGCACACACG
CAGTACACCTTCGAGATCCAGGCCGTGAATGGTGTGACCGACCAGAGTCCCTTCTCACCTCAGTTCGCCT
CTGTGAACATCACCACCAACCAAGCAGCACCATCGGCCGTGTCCATCATGCACCAGGTGAGCCGCACTGT
GGACAGCATCACCCTGTCGTGGTCCCAGCCAGACCAGCCCAACGGTGTGATCCTGGACTACGAGCTGCAG
TACTATGAGAAGGAGCTCAGTGAGTACAACGCCACGGCCATAAAAAGCCCCACCAACACAGTCACTGTGC
AGGGCCTCAAAGCCGGCGCCATCTATGTCTTCCAGGTGCGGGCACGCACCGTTGCAGGCTATGGGCGCTA
CAGTGGCAAGATGTACTTCCAAACCATGACAGAAGCCGAGTACCAGACCAGCATCAAGGAAAAGCTACCC
CTCATCGTTGGCTCCTCCGCCGCCGGCTTAGTCTTCCTCATCGCTGTGGTCGTCATTGCCATCGTATGTA
ACAGACGGGGGTTTGAGCGTGCCGACTCAGAGTACACGGACAAGCTACAGCACTACACCAGCGGACACAT
GACCCCAGGCATGAAGATCTATATAGATCCTTTCACCTATGAAGATCCTAATGAGGCAGTGCGGGAGTTT
GCCAAGGAAATTGACATCTCCTGTGTCAAGATTGAGCAGGTGATTGGAGCAGGGGAATTTGGTGAGGTCT
GCAGTGGCCATTTGAAGCTGCCAGGCAAGAGAGAGATCTTTGTAGCCATCAAGACCCTCAAGTCAGGATA
CACGGAGAAACAGCGCCGGGACTTCCTGAGTGAGGCATCCATCATGGGCCAGTTCGACCACCCCAATGTC
ATCCATCTGGAAGGGGTTGTCACCAAGAGCACACCTGTCATGATCATCACTGAATTCATGGAGAATGGAT
CTCTGGACTCCTTCCTCCGGCAAAATGATGGGCAGTTCACAGTCATCCAACTGGTGGGCATGCTGAGGGG
CATTGCAGCCGGCATGAAGTACCTGGCGGACATGAACTACGTGCACCGTGACCTTGCTGCTCGAAACATC
CTCGTCAACAGTAACCTGGTGTGTAAGGTGTCTGACTTTGGGCTCTCACGCTTCCTGGAGGATGACACGT
CTGACCCCACCTATACCAGCGCTCTGGGTGGGAAGATCCCCATCCGTTGGACGGCACCGGAAGCCATCCA
GTACCGGAAATTCACCTCGGCCAGTGATGTGTGGAGCTATGGCATCGTCATGTGGGAGGTGATGTCCTAC
GGGGAACGACCCTACTGGGACATGACCAATCAAGACGTAATCAACGCCATTGAACAGGACTACAGACTAC
CTCCGCCCATGGACTGCCCTAGCGCCCTGCACCAGCTCATGCTGGACTGCTGGCAGAAGGACCGCAACCA
CCGGCCCAAGTTCGGCCAGATTGTCAACACGCTGGACAAGATGATCCGAAACCCCAACAGCCTCAAAGCC
ATGGCACCCCTGTCCTCTGGCATCAACCTGCCACTGCTGGACCGCACGATACCGGACTACACCAGCTTTA
ACACAGTGGATGAGTGGCTAGAGGCCATCAAGATGGGCCAGTACAAGGAGAGCTTTGCCAACGCCGGCTT
CACCTCTTTCGACGTTGTATCTCAGATGATGATGGAGGACATTCTCCGCGTTGGGGTCACTCTAGCTGGC
CACCAGAAAAAAATCCTGAACAGTATCCAGGTGATGCGGGCCCAGATGAACCAGATCCAGTCTGTAGAGG
TTTGAACCGGTGCGCAGCACCATGGCCTGAAATAACCTCTGAAAGAGGAACTTGGTTAGGTACCTTCTGA
GGCGGAAAGAACCAGCTGTGGAATGTGTGTCAGTTAGGGTGTGGAAAGTCCCCAGGCTCCCCAGCAGGCA
GAAGTATGCAAAGCATGCATCTCAATTAGTCAGCAACCAGGTGTGGAAAGTCCCCAGGCTCCCCAGCAGG
CAGAAGTATGCAAAGCATGCATCTCAATTAGTCAGCAACCATAGTCCCGCCCCTAACTCCGCCCATCCCG
CCCCTAACTCCGCCCAGTTCCGCCCATTCTCCGCCCCATGGCTGACTAATTTTTTTTATTTATGCAGAGG
CCGAGGCCGCCTCGGCCTCTGAGCTATTCCAGAAGTAGTGAGGAGGCTTTTTTGGAGGCCTAGGCTTTTG
CAGCTAGCCACCATGGTGAGCAAGGGCGAGGAGCTGTTCACCGGGGTGGTGCCCATCCTGGTCGAGCTGG
ACGGCGACGTAAACGGCCACAAGTTCAGCGTGTCCGGCGAGGGCGAGGGCGATGCCACCTACGGCAAGCT
GACCCTGAAGTTCATCTGCACCACCGGCAAGCTGCCCGTGCCCTGGCCCACCCTCGTGACCACCCTGACC
TACGGCGTGCAGTGCTTCAGCCGCTACCCCGACCACATGAAGCAGCACGACTTCTTCAAGTCCGCCATGC
CCGAAGGCTACGTCCAGGAGCGCACCATCTTCTTCAAGGACGACGGCAACTACAAGACCCGCGCCGAGGT
GAAGTTCGAGGGCGACACCCTGGTGAACCGCATCGAGCTGAAGGGCATCGACTTCAAGGAGGACGGCAAC
ATCCTGGGGCACAAGCTGGAGTACAACTACAACAGCCACAACGTCTATATCATGGCCGACAAGCAGAAGA
ACGGCATCAAGGTGAACTTCAAGATCCGCCACAACATCGAGGACGGCAGCGTGCAGCTCGCCGACCACTA
CCAGCAGAACACCCCCATCGGCGACGGCCCCGTGCTGCTGCCCGACAACCACTACCTGAGCACCCAGTCC
GCCCTGAGCAAAGACCCCAACGAGAAGCGCGATCACATGGTCCTGCTGGAGTTCGTGACCGCCGCCGGGA
TCACTCTCGGCATGGACGAGCTGTACAAGTAACTCGAGCATGCATCTAGAGGGCCCTTTTTGGCGCGCCG
AATTCGATATCAAGCTTATCGATAATCAACCTCTGGATTACAAAATTTGTGAAAGATTGACTGGTATTCT
TAACTATGTTGCTCCTTTTACGCTATGTGGATACGCTGCTTTAATGCCTTTGTATCATGCTATTGCTTCC
CGTATGGCTTTCATTTTCTCCTCCTTGTATAAATCCTGGTTGCTGTCTCTTTATGAGGAGTTGTGGCCCG
TTGTCAGGCAACGTGGCGTGGTGTGCACTGTGTTTGCTGACGCAACCCCCACTGGTTGGGGCATTGCCAC
CACCTGTCAGCTCCTTTCCGGGACTTTCGCTTTCCCCCTCCCTATTGCCACGGCGGAACTCATCGCCGCC
TGCCTTGCCCGCTGCTGGACAGGGGCTCGGCTGTTGGGCACTGACAATTCCGTGGTGTTGTCGGGGAAAT
CATCGTCCTTTCCTTGGCTGCTCGCCTGTGTTGCCACCTGGATTCTGCGCGGGACGTCCTTCTGCTACGT
CCCTTCGGCCCTCAATCCAGCGGACCTTCCTTCCCGCGGCCTGCTGCCGGCTCTGCGGCCTCTTCCGCGT
CTTCGCCTTCGCCCTCAGACGAGTCGGATCTCCCTTTGGGCCGCCTCCCCGCATCGATACCGTCGACCTC
GAGACCTAGAAAAACATGGAGCAATCACAAGTAGCAATACAGCAGCTACCAATGCTGATTGTGCCTGGCT
AGAAGCACAAGAGGAGGAGGAGGTGGGTTTTCCAGTCACACCTCAGGTACCTTTAAGACCAATGACTTAC
AAGGCAGCTGTAGATCTTAGCCACTTTTTAAAAGAAAAGGGGGGACTGGAAGGGCTAATTCACTCCCAAC
GAAGACAAGATATCCTTGATCTGTGGATCTACCACACACAAGGCTACTTCCCTGATTGGCAGAACTACAC
ACCAGGGCCAGGGATCAGATATCCACTGACCTTTGGATGGTGCTACAAGCTAGTACCAGTTGAGCAAGAG
AAGGTAGAAGAAGCCAATGAAGGAGAGAACACCCGCTTGTTACACCCTGTGAGCCTGCATGGGATGGATG
ACCCGGAGAGAGAAGTATTAGAGTGGAGGTTTGACAGCCGCCTAGCATTTCATCACATGGCCCGAGAGCT
GCATCCGGACTGTACTGGGTCTCTCTGGTTAGACCAGATCTGAGCCTGGGAGCTCTCTGGCTAACTAGGG
AACCCACTGCTTAAGCCTCAATAAAGCTTGCCTTGAGTGCTTCAAGTAGTGTGTGCCCGTCTGTTGTGTG
ACTCTGGTAACTAGAGATCCCTCAGACCCTTTTAGTCAGTGTGGAAAATCTCTAGCAGGGCCCGTTTAAA
CCCGCTGATCAGCCTCGACTGTGCCTTCTAGTTGCCAGCCATCTGTTGTTTGCCCCTCCCCCGTGCCTTC
CTTGACCCTGGAAGGTGCCACTCCCACTGTCCTTTCCTAATAAAATGAGGAAATTGCATCGCATTGTCTG
AGTAGGTGTCATTCTATTCTGGGGGGTGGGGTGGGGCAGGACAGCAAGGGGGAGGATTGGGAAGACAATA
GCAGGCATGCTGGGGATGCGGTGGGCTCTATGGCTTCTGAGGCGGAAAGAACCAGCTGGGGCTCTAGGGG
GTATCCCC
[124 nt withheld, positions 9389-9512]
C
[91 nt withheld, positions 9514-9604]
A
[49 nt withheld, positions 9606-9654]
CCTTTGACGTTGGAGTCCACGTTCTTT
[37 nt withheld, positions 9682-9718]
ACCCTATCTCGGTCTATTCTTTTGATTTATAAGGGATTTTGCCGATTTCGGCCTATTGGTTAAAAAATGA
GCTGATTTAACAAAAATTTAACGCGAATTAATTCTGTGGAATGTGTGTCAGTTAGGGTGTGGAAAGTCCC
CAGGCTCCCCAGCAGGCAGAAGTATGCAAAGCATGCATCTCAATTAGTCAGCAACCAGGTGTGGAAAGTC
CCCAGGCTCCCCAGCAGGCAGAAGTATGCAAAGCATGCATCTCAATTAGTCAGCAACCATAGTCCCGCCC
CTAACTCCGCCCATCCCGCCCCTAACTCCGCCCAGTTCCGCCCATTCTCCGCCCCATGGCTGACTAATTT
TTTTTATTTATGCAGAGGCCGAGGCCGCCTCTGCCTCTGAGCTATTCCAGAAGTAGTGAGGAGGCTTTTT
TGGAGGCCTAGGCTTTTGCAAAAAGCTCCCGGGAGCTTGTATATCCATTTTCGGATCTGATCAGCACGTG
TTGACAATTAATCATCGGCATAGTATATCGGCATAGTATAATACGACAAGGTGAGGAACTAAACCATGGC
CAAGTTGACCAGTGCCGTTCCGGTGCTCACCGCGCGCGACGTCGCCGGAGCGGTCGAGTTCTGGACCGAC
CGGCTCGGGTTCTCCCGGGACTTCGTGGAGGACGACTTCGCCGGTGTGGTCCGGGACGACGTGACCCTGT
TCATCAGCGCGGTCCAGGACCAGGTGGTGCCGGACAACACCCTGGCCTGGGTGTGGGTGCGCGGCCTGGA
CGAGCTGTACGCCGAGTGGTCGGAGGTCGTGTCCACGAACTTCCGGGACGCCTCCGGGCCGGCCATGACC
GAGATCGGCGAGCAGCCGTGGGGGCGGGAGTTCGCCCTGCGCGACCCGGCCGGCAACTGCGTGCACTTCG
TGGCCGAGGAGCAGGACTGACACGTGCTACGAGATTTCGATTCCACCGCCGCCTTCTATGAAAGGTTGGG
CTTCGGAATCGTTTTCCGGGACGCCGGCTGGATGATCCTCCAGCGCGGGGATCTCATGCTGGAGTTCTTC
GCCCACCCCAACTTGTTTATTGCAGCTTATAATGGTTACAAATAAAGCAATAGCATCACAAATTTCACAA
ATAAAGCATTTTTTTCACTGCATTCTAGTTGTGGTTTGTCCAAACTCATCAATGTATCTTATCATGTCTG
TATACCGTCGACCTCTAGCTAGAGCTTGGCGTAATCATGGTCATAGCTGTTTCCTGTGTGAAATTGTTAT
CCGCTCACAATTCCACACAACATACGAGCCGGAAGCATAAAGTGTAAAGCCTGGGGTGCCTAATGAGTGA
GCTAACTCACATTAATTGCGTTGCGCTCACTGCCCGCTTTCCAGTCGGGAAACCTGTCGTGCCAGCTGCA
TTAATGAATCGGCCAACGCGCGGGGAGAGGCGGTTTGCGTATTGGGCGCTCTTCCGCTTCCTCGCTCACT
GACTCGCTGCGCTCGGTCGTTCGGCTGCGGCGAGCGGTATCAGCTCACTCAAAGGCGGTAATACGGTTAT
CCACAGAATCAGGGGATAACGCAGGAAAGAACATGTGAGCAAAAGGCCAGCAAAAGGCCAGGAACCGTAA
AAAGGCCGCGTTGCTGGCGTTTTTCCATAGGCTCCGCCCCCCTGACGAGCATCACAAAAATCGACGCTCA
AGTCAGAGGTGGCGAAACCCGACAGGACTATAAAGATACCAGGCGTTTCCCCCTGGAAGCTCCCTCGTGC
GCTCTCCTGTTCCGACCCTGCCGCTTACCGGATACCTGTCCGCCTTTCTCCCTTCGGGAAGCGTGGCGCT
TTCTCATAGCTCACGCTGTAGGTATCTCAGTTCGGTGTAGGTCGTTCGCTCCAAGCTGGGCTGTGTGCAC
GAACCCCCCGTTCAGCCCGACCGCTGCGCCTTATCCGGTAACTATCGTCTTGAGTCCAACCCGGTAAGAC
ACGACTTATCGCCACTGGCAGCAGCCACTGGTAACAGGATTAGCAGAGCGAGGTATGTAGGCGGTGCTAC
AGAGTTCTTGAAGTGGTGGCCTAACTACGGCTACACTAGAAGAACAGTATTTGGTATCTGCGCTCTGCTG
AAGCCAGTTACCTTCGGAAAAAGAGTTGGTAGCTCTTGATCCGGCAAACAAACCACCGCTGGTAGCGGTG
GTTTTTTTGTTTGCAAGCAGCAGATTACGCGCAGAAAAAAAGGATCTCAAGAAGATCCTTTGATCTTTTC
TACGGGGTCTGACGCTCAGTGGAACGAAAACTCACGTTAAGGGATTTTGGTCATGAGATTATCAAAAAGG
ATCTTCACCTAGATCCTTTTAAATTAAAAATGAAGTTTTAAATCAATCTAAAGTATATATGAGTAAACTT
GGTCTGACAGTTACCAATGCTTAATCAGTGAGGCACCTATCTCAGCGATCTGTCTATTTCGTTCATCCAT
AGTTGCCTGACTCCCCGTCGTGTAGATAACTACGATACGGGAGGGCTTACCATCTGGCCCCAGTGCTGCA
ATGATACCGCGAGACCCACGCTCACCGGCTCCAGATTTATCAGCAATAAACCAGCCAGCCGGAAGGGCCG
AGCGCAGAAGTGGTCCTGCAACTTTATCCGCCTCCATCCAGTCTATTAATTGTTGCCGGGAAGCTAGAGT
AAGTAGTTCGCCAGTTAATAGTTTGCGCAACGTTGTTGCCATTGCTACAGGCATCGTGGTGTCACGCTCG
TCGTTTGGTATGGCTTCATTCAGCTCCGGTTCCCAACGATCAAGGCGAGTTACATGATCCCCCATGTTGT
GCAAAAAAGCGGTTAGCTCCTTCGGTCCTCCGATCGTTGTCAGAAGTAAGTTGGCCGCAGTGTTATCACT
CATGGTTATGGCAGCACTGCATAATTCTCTTACTGTCATGCCATCCGTAAGATGCTTTTCTGTGACTGGT
GAGTACTCAACCAAGTCATTCTGAGAATAGTGTATGCGGCGACCGAGTTGCTCTTGCCCGGCGTCAATAC
GGGATAATACCGCGCCACATAGCAGAACTTTAAAAGTGCTCATCATTGGAAAACGTTCTTCGGGGCGAAA
ACTCTCAAGGATCTTACCGCTGTTGAGATCCAGTTCGATGTAACCCACTCGTGCACCCAACTGATCTTCA
GCATCTTTTACTTTCACCAGCGTTTCTGGGTGAGCAAAAACAGGAAGGCAAAATGCCGCAAAAAAGGGAA
TAAGGGCGACACGGAAATGTTGAATACTCATACTCTTCCTTTTTCAATATTATTGAAGCATTTATCAGGG
TTATTGTCTCATGAGCGGATACATATTTGAATGTATTTAGAAAAATAAACAAATAGGGGTTCCGCGCACA
TTTCCCCGAAAAGTGCCACCTGACGTCGACGGATCGGGAGATCTCCCGATCCCCTATGGTGCACTCTCAG
TACAATCTGCTCTGATGCCGCATAGTTAAGCCAGTATCTGCTCCCTGCTTGTGTGTTGGAGGTCGCTGAG
TAGTGCGCGAGCAAAATTTAAGCTACAACAAGGCAAGGCTTGACCGACAATTGCATGAAGAATCTGCTTA
GGGTTAGGCGTTTTGCGCTGCTTCGCGATGTACGGGCCAGATATACGCGTT
Features (pLannotate 1.2.2; 32 found; start..end, strand, type, name):
      1..380     +  enhancer       CMV enhancer: human cytomegalovirus immediate early enhancer
    381..580     +  promoter       CMV promoter: human cytomegalovirus (CMV) immediate early promoter
    598..778     +  LTR            5' LTR (truncated): truncated 5' long terminal repeat (LTR) from HIV-1
    825..950     +  misc_feature   HIV-1 Ψ: packaging signal of human immunodeficiency virus type 1
    934..1297    +  CDS            HIV-1 gag (fragment): gag protein from human immunodeficiency virus 1; gag
   1443..1676    +  misc_feature   RRE: The Rev response element (RRE) of HIV-1 allows for Rev-dependent mRNA export from the nucleus to the cytoplasm.
   2053..2153    +  CDS            Rev (fragment): human immunodeficiency virus 1 (HIV-1) Rev protein; rev; enhances nuclear export of unspliced and incompletely spliced viral mRNAs
   2203..2320    +  misc_feature   cPPT/CTS: central polypurine tract and central termination sequence of HIV-1
   2379..3590    +  promoter       UbC promoter: human ubiquitin C promoter
   3652..6582    +  CDS            Ephb2: EPHB2_MOUSE - Also known as Epth3, Nuk From Mus musculus (Mouse).
   6688..6985    +  promoter       SV40 promoter: SV40 enhancer and early promoter
   7013..7732    +  CDS            EGFP: the original enhanced GFP (Yang et al., 1996) mammalian codon-optimized
   7770..7794    +  misc_feature   MCS (fragment): pBluescript multiple cloning site
   7794..8382    +  misc_feature   WPRE: woodchuck hepatitis virus posttranscriptional regulatory element
   8319..8900    +  CDS            nef (fragment): NEF_HV1H2 - Experimental evidence at protein level: Swiss-Prot protein existence level 1. Extracellular Nef protein targets CD4(+) T-lymphocytes for apoptosis by interacting with CXCR4 surface receptors. From Human immunodeficiency virus type 1 group M subtype B (isolate HXB2) (HIV-1).
   8907..9087    +  LTR            5' LTR (truncated): truncated 5' long terminal repeat (LTR) from HIV-1
   9119..9343    +  polyA_signal   bGH poly(A) signal: bovine growth hormone polyadenylation signal
   9347..9368    +  promoter       SV40 promoter (fragment): SV40 enhancer and early promoter
   9389..9817    +  rep_origin     f1 ori (sequence partly withheld): f1 bacteriophage origin of replication; arrow indicates direction of (+) strand synthesis
   9831..10160   +  promoter       SV40 promoter: SV40 enhancer and early promoter
  10208..10255   +  promoter       EM7 promoter: synthetic bacterial promoter&nbsp
  10274..10648   +  CDS            BleoR: antibiotic-binding protein; Sh ble from Streptoalloteichus hindustanus; confers resistance to bleomycin, phleomycin, and Zeocin™
  10658..10783   +  CDS            ble (fragment): BLE_KLEPN - Experimental evidence at protein level: Swiss-Prot protein existence level 1. Binding protein with a strong affinity to the bleomycin family of antibiotics. Binds to CL990; an antimitotic-antibiotic compound. From Klebsiella pneumoniae.
  10778..10899   +  polyA_signal   SV40 poly(A) signal: SV40 polyadenylation signal
  10970..10992   -  protein_bind   lac operator (fragment): The lac repressor binds to the lac operator to inhibit transcription in E. coli. This inhibition can be relieved by adding lactose or isopropyl-β-D-thiogalactopyranoside (IPTG). lac repressor encoded by lacI
  10996..11026   -  promoter       lac promoter: promoter for the E. coli lac operon
  11041..11062   -  protein_bind   CAP binding site: CAP binding activates transcription in the presence of cAMP. E. coli catabolite activator protein
  11075..11167   -  CDS            lacI (fragment): lac repressor; lacI; The lac repressor binds to the lac operator to inhibit transcription in E. coli. This inhibition can be relieved by adding lactose or isopropyl-β-D-thiogalactopyranoside (IPTG).
  11350..11938   -  rep_origin     ori: high-copy-number ColE1/pMB1/pBR322/pUC origin of replication
  12109..12969   -  CDS            AmpR: β-lactamase; bla; confers resistance to ampicillin, carbenicillin, and related antibiotics
  12970..13074   -  promoter       AmpR promoter: bla
  13133..13185   -  misc_feature   bom (fragment): basis of mobility region from pBR322
