[The description below was written by a language model from this plasmid's Addgene catalogue record and pLannotate feature annotations shown in this document.]
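Description:
FUW-ubiquitin-EphB2-SV40-GFP (B2G) is an HIV-1-based lentiviral transfer plasmid built on the FUW backbone for expressing mouse EphB2 together with GFP in mammalian cells. It is propagated in E. coli through a high-copy ColE1/pUC-type origin with ampicillin selection (AmpR). The backbone also carries an f1 origin and an SV40/EM7-driven BleoR cassette, which lies outside the viral genome and so would not be transferred by transduction. The catalogue lists a total size of 10,365 bp, whereas the sequenced record behind the feature table is 13,339 nt; the larger figure is roughly consistent with adding the approximately 3 kb insert to the listed size, but the record does not explain the difference.

A CMV enhancer/promoter fused to a truncated 5' LTR drives transcription of the viral genome in packaging cells. The genome includes the Ψ packaging signal with a gag fragment, the RRE for Rev-dependent nuclear export, and the cPPT/CTS element. Within it, the human ubiquitin C promoter drives the mouse Ephb2 coding sequence, cloned between BamHI and AgeI. Although the catalogue lists "SV40-EGFP" as a C-terminal tag, the annotation shows an SV40 enhancer/early promoter between Ephb2 and EGFP, so GFP appears to be expressed from its own promoter as a separate marker rather than as a fusion to the receptor. A WPRE follows to enhance transcript expression, then a truncated 3' LTR and a bGH polyadenylation signal. The depositor notes that the EphB2 protein sequence matches a specific NCBI reference entry.

The construct allows stable delivery of the EphB2 receptor tyrosine kinase, with GFP fluorescence identifying transduced cells. The associated publication concerns EphB–ephrin-B interactions that compartmentalize colorectal tumor cells.
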