Addgene plasmid #65442: FUW-ubiquitin-EphB2-SV40-GFP (B2G)
Purpose: Expression of mouse EPHB2 and GFP in mammalian cells
Depositing lab: Eduard Batlle. Depositing organization: Instituto de Investigacion Biomedica (IRB Barcelona). Publication: EphB-ephrin-B interactions suppress colorectal cancer progression by compartmentalizing tumor cells. Cortina C, Palomo-Ponce S, Iglesias M, Fernandez-Masip JL, Vivancos A, Whissell G, Huma M, Peiro N, Gallego L, Jonkheer S, Davy A, Lloreta J, Sancho E, Batlle E. Nat Genet. 2007 Nov;39(11):1376-83. Epub 2007 Sep 30. 10.1038/ng.2007.11 PubMed 17906625.
Backbone
  Vector backbone: FUW
  Backbone manufacturer: Addgene Plasmid 14882
  Total vector size (bp): 10365
  Vector type: Mammalian Expression, Lentiviral
Growth in bacteria
  Bacterial resistance: Ampicillin, 100 μg/mL
  Growth temperature: 37°C
  Growth strain: Stbl3
  Copy number: High Copy
Gene/Insert
  Gene/Insert name: EPHB2
  Species: M. musculus (mouse)
  Insert size (bp): 2984
  Mutation: See depositor comments below.
  Entrez Gene: Ephb2 (a.k.a. Cek5, Drt, ETECK, Erk, Hek5, Nuk, Prkm5, Qek5, Sek3, Tyro5)
  Promoter: UBQ
  Tag / fusion protein: SV40-EGFP (C terminal on insert)
  Cloning method: Restriction Enzyme; 5′ cloning site BamHI (not destroyed); 3′ cloning site AgeI (not destroyed)
  Sequencing primers: 5′ hUBCpro-F; 3′ EGFP-N
Terms and licenses: Academic/Nonprofit Terms; Industry Terms: Not Available to Industry
Depositor comments: Protein sequence for EphB2 matches NCBI AAB30284.1. Plasmid should function as described in the associated publication.
How to cite: FUW-ubiquitin-EphB2-SV40-GFP (B2G) was a gift from Eduard Batlle (Addgene plasmid # 65442 ; http://n2t.net/addgene:65442 ; RRID:Addgene_65442)
