>Addgene plasmid #65442 | FUW-ubiquitin-EphB2-SV40-GFP (B2G) | addgene partial sequence | sequence record 115590 | EGFP-N 5'-CGTCGCCGTCCAGCTCGACCAG-3'
CTTGCTCACCATGGTGGCTAGCTGCAAAAGCCTAGGCCTCCAAAAAAGCCTCCTCACTACTTCTGGAATA
GCTCAGAGGCCGAGGCGGCCTCGGCCTCTGCATAAATAAAAAAAATTAGTCAGCCATGGGGCGGAGAATG
GGCGGAACTGGGCGGAGTTAGGGGCGGGATGGGCGGAGTTAGGGGCGGGACTATGGTTGCTGACTAATTG
AGATGCATGCTTTGCATACTTCTGCCTGCTGGGGAGCCTGGGGACTTTCCACACCTGGTTGCTGACTAAT
TGAGATGCATGCTTTGCATACTTCTGCCTGCTGGGGAGCCTGGGGACTTTCCACACCCTAACTGACACAC
ATTCCACAGCTGGTTCTTTCCGCCTCAGAAGGTACCTAACCAAGTTCCTCTTTCAGAGGTTATTTCAGGC
CATGGTGCTGCGCACCGGTTCAAACCTCTACAGACTGGATCTGGTTCATCTGGGCCCGCATCACCTGGAT
ACTGTTCAGGATTTTTTTCTGGTGGCCAGCTAGAGTGACCCCAACGCGGAGAATGTCCTCCATCATCATC
TGAGATACAACGTCGAAAGAGGTGAAGCCGGCGTTGGCAAAGCTCTCCTTGTACTGGCCCATCTTGATGG
CCTCTAGCCACTCATCCACTGTGTTAAAGCTGGTGTAGTCCGGTATCGTGCGGTCCAGCAGTGGCAGGTT
GATGCCAGAGGACAGGGGTGCCATGGCTTTGAGGCTGTTGGGGTTTCGGATCATCTTGTCCAGCGTGTTG
ACAATCTGGCCGAACTTGGGCCGGTGGTTGCGGTCCTTCTGCCAGCAGTCCAGCATGAGCTGGTGCAGGG
CGCTAGGGCAGTCCATGGGCGGAGGTAGTCTGTAGTCCTGTTCAATGGCGTTGATTACGTCTTGATTGGT
CATGTCC
