>Addgene plasmid #65442 | FUW-ubiquitin-EphB2-SV40-GFP (B2G) | addgene partial sequence | sequence record 115592 | hUBCpro-F 5'-TGAAGCTCCGGTTTTGAACT-3'
TTTAGGCACCTTTTGAAATGTAATCATTTGGGTCAATATGTAATTTTCAGTGTTAGACTAGTAAATTGTC
CGCTAAATTCTGGCCGTTTTTGGCTTTTTTGTTAGACAGGATCCACCATGGGAGCCCGGGTCCCCGTTCT
GCCCGGGCTGGATGGCTCATTCTGCTGGCTGCTGCTGCTGCCGCTGCTAGCCGCCGTGGAAGAAACCCTG
ATGGACTCTACGACAGCAACGGCTGAGCTGGGCTGGATGGTACATCCCCCATCAGGGTGGGAAGAGGTGA
GCGGCTACGACGAGAACATGAACACTATCCGTACCTACCAGGTGTGCAATGTCTTTGAGTCAAGCCAGAA
CAACTGGCTGCGGACCAAATTCATCCGGCGCCGTGGCGCCCACCGTATCCACGTGGAGATGAAGTTCTCG
GTGCGTGACTGCAGCAGCATTCCCAGCGTGCCGGGCTCCTGCAAGGAGACCTTCAACCTCTACTACTATG
AGGCTGATTTTGACTTAGCCACCAAAACCTTTCCCAACTGGATGGAGAATCCGTGGGTGAAGGTGGACAC
CATCGCGGCCGATGAGAGCTTCTCTCAGGTGGACCTGGGTGGCCGCGTCATGAAAATCAACACTGAGGTG
CGAAGCTTCGGTCCTGTGTCCCGCAATGGTTTCTACCTGGCCTTCCAGGACTACGGCGGCTGTATGTCCC
TCATTGCTGTGCGCGTCTTCTACCGGAAGTGCCCCCGAATCATCCAGAATGGTGCCATCTTCCAGGAGAC
ACTATCGGGGGCTGAGAGCACTTCGCTGGTGGCAGCTCGGGGCAGCTGCATCGCCAATGCTGAAGAAGTG
